>Addgene plasmid #144614 | TFORF3138 | addgene full sequence | sequence record 346842 | Addgene NGS Result
GGCTCCGGTGCCCGTCAGTGGGCAGAGCGCACATCGCCCACAGTCCCCGAGAAGTTGGGGGGAGGGGTCG
GCAATTGAACCGGTGCCTAGAGAAGGTGGCGCGGGGTAAACTGGGAAAGTGATGTCGTGTACTGGCTCCG
CCTTTTTCCCGAGGGTGGGGGAGAACCGTATATAAGTGCAGTAGTCGCCGTGAACGTTCTTTTTCGCAAC
GGGTTTGCCGCCAGAACACAGGTAAGTGCCGTGTGTGGTTCCCGCGGGCCTGGCCTCTTTACGGGTTATG
GCCCTTGCGTGCCTTGAATTACTTCCACCTGGCTGCAGTACGTGATTCTTGATCCCGAGCTTCGGGTTGG
AAGTGGGTGGGAGAGTTCGAGGCCTTGCGCTTAAGGAGCCCCTTCGCCTCGTGCTTGAGTTGAGGCCTGG
CCTGGGCGCTGGGGCCGCCGCGTGCGAATCTGGTGGCACCTTCGCGCCTGTCTCGCTGCTTTCGATAAGT
CTCTAGCCATTTAAAATTTTTGATGACCTGCTGCGACGCTTTTTTTCTGGCAAGATAGTCTTGTAAATGC
GGGCCAAGATCTGCACACTGGTATTTCGGTTTTTGGGGCCGCGGGCGGCGACGGGGCCCGTGCGTCCCAG
CGCACATGTTCGGCGAGGCGGGGCCTGCGAGCGCGGCCACCGAGAATCGGACGGGGGTAGTCTCAAGCTG
GCCGGCCTGCTCTGGTGCCTGGCCTCGCGCCGCCGTGTATCGCCCCGCCCTGGGCGGCAAGGCTGGCCCG
GTCGGCACCAGTTGCGTGAGCGGAAAGATGGCCGCTTCCCGGCCCTGCTGCAGGGAGCTCAAAATGGAGG
ACGCGGCGCTCGGGAGAGCGGGCGGGTGAGTCACCCACACAAAGGAAAAGGGCCTTTCCGTCCTCAGCCG
TCGCTTCATGTGACTCCACGGAGTACCGGGCGCCGTCCAGGCACCTCGATTAGTTCTCGAGCTTTTGGAG
TACGTCGTCTTTAGGTTGGGGGGAGGGGTTTTATGCGATGGAGTTTCCCCACACTGAGTGGGTGGAGACT
GAAGTTAGGCCAGCTTGGCACTTGATGTAATTCTCCTTGGAATTTGCCCTTTTTGAGTTTGGATCTTGGT
TCATTCTCAAGCCTCAGACAGTGGTTCAAAGTTTTTTTCTTCCATTTCAGGTGTCGTGAGGCTAGCATCG
ATTGATCAACAAGTTTGTACAAAAAAGTTGGCATGACCATGGTTGACACAGAGATGCCATTCTGGCCCAC
CAACTTTGGGATCAGCTCCGTGGATCTCTCCGTAATGGAAGACCACTCCCACTCCTTTGATATCAAGCCC
TTCACTACTGTTGACTTCTCCAGCATTTCTACTCCACATTACGAAGACATTCCATTCACAAGAACAGATC
CAGTGGTTGCAGATTACAAGTATGACCTGAAACTTCAAGAGTACCAAAGTGCAATCAAAGTGGAGCCTGC
ATCTCCACCTTATTATTCTGAGAAGACTCAGCTCTACAATAAGCCTCATGAAGAGCCTTCCAACTCCCTC
ATGGCAATTGAATGTCGTGTCTGTGGAGATAAAGCTTCTGGATTTCACTATGGAGTTCATGCTTGTGAAG
GATGCAAGGGTTTCTTCCGGAGAACAATCAGATTGAAGCTTATCTATGACAGATGTGATCTTAACTGTCG
GATCCACAAAAAAAGTAGAAATAAATGTCAGTACTGTCGGTTTCAGAAATGCCTTGCAGTGGGGATGTCT
CATAATGCCATCAGGTTTGGGCGGATGCCACAGGCCGAGAAGGAGAAGCTGTTGGCGGAGATCTCCAGTG
ATATCGAC
[822 nt withheld, positions 1829-2650]
TACTACCCAACTTTCTTGTACAAAGTGGTTGATATCGGTAAGCCTATCCCTAACCCTCTCCTCGGTCTCG
ATTCTACGTAGTAATGAACTAGTCCGTAACTTGAAAGTATTTCGATTTCTTGGCTTTATATATCTTGTGG
AAAGGACGAGTATAACGCCGGAGATCCACGACAACGCGTTAAGTCGACAATCAACCTCTGGATTACAAAA
TTTGTGAAAGATTGACTGGTATTCTTAACTATGTTGCTCCTTTTACGCTATGTGGATACGCTGCTTTAAT
GCCTTTGTATCATGCTATTGCTTCCCGTATGGCTTTCATTTTCTCCTCCTTGTATAAATCCTGGTTGCTG
TCTCTTTATGAGGAGTTGTGGCCCGTTGTCAGGCAACGTGGCGTGGTGTGCACTGTGTTTGCTGACGCAA
CCCCCACTGGTTGGGGCATTGCCACCACCTGTCAGCTCCTTTCCGGGACTTTCGCTTTCCCCCTCCCTAT
TGCCACGGCGGAACTCATCGCCGCCTGCCTTGCCCGCTGCTGGACAGGGGCTCGGCTGTTGGGCACTGAC
AATTCCGTGGTGTTGTCGGGGAAATCATCGTCCTTTCCTTGGCTGCTCGCCTGTGTTGCCACCTGGATTC
TGCGCGGGACGTCCTTCTGCTACGTCCCTTCGGCCCTCAATCCAGCGGACCTTCCTTCCCGCGGCCTGCT
GCCGGCTCTGCGGCCTCTTCCGCGTCTTCGCCTTCGCCCTCAGACGAGTCGGATCTCCCTTTGGGCCGCC
TCCCCGCGTCGACTTTAAGACCAATGACTTACAAGGCAGCTGTAGATCTTAGCCACTTTTTAAAAGAAAA
GGGGGGACTGGAAGGGCTAATTCACTCCCAACGAAGACAAGATCTGCTTTTTGCTTGTACTGGGTCTCTC
TGGTTAGACCAGATCTGAGCCTGGGAGCTCTCTGGCTAACTAGGGAACCCACTGCTTAAGCCTCAATAAA
GCTTGCCTTGAGTGCTTCAAGTAGTGTGTGCCCGTCTGTTGTGTGACTCTGGTAACTAGAGATCCCTCAG
ACCCTTTTAGTCAGTGTGGAAAATCTCTAGCAGTACGTATAGTAGTTCATGTCATCTTATTATTCAGTAT
TTATAACTTGCAAAGAAATGAATATCAGAGAGTGAGAGGAACTTGTTTATTGCAGCTTATAATGGTTACA
AATAAAGCAATAGCATCACAAATTTCACAAATAAAGCATTTTTTTCACTGCATTCTAGTTGTGGTTTGTC
CAAACTCATCAATGTATCTTATCATGTCTGGCTCTAGCTATCCCGCCCCTAACTCCGCCCATCCCGCCCC
TAACTCCGCCCAGTTCCGCCCATTCTCCGCCCCATGGCTGACTAATTTTTTTTATTTATGCAGAGGCCGA
GGCCGCCTCGGCCTCTGAGCTATTCCAGAAGTAGTGAGGAGGCTTTTTTGGAGGCCTAGGGACGTACCCA
ATTCGCCCTATAGTGAGTCGTATTACGCGCGCTCACTGGCCGTCGTTTTACAACGTCGTGACTGGGAAAA
CCCTGGCGTTACCCAACTTAATCGCCTTGCAGCACATCCCCCTTTCGCCAGCTGGCGTAATAGCGAAGAG
GCCCGCACCGATCGCCCTTCCCAACAGTTGCGCAGCCTGAATGGCGAATGGG
[124 nt withheld, positions 4313-4436]
C
[91 nt withheld, positions 4438-4528]
A
[49 nt withheld, positions 4530-4578]
CCTTTGACGTTGGAGTCCACGTTCTTT
[37 nt withheld, positions 4606-4642]
ACCCTATCTCGGTCTATTCTTTTGATTTATAAGGGATTTTGCCGATTTCGGCCTATTGGTTAAAAAATGA
GCTGATTTAACAAAAATTTAACGCGAATTTTAACAAAATATTAACGCTTACAATTTAGGTGGCACTTTTC
GGGGAAATGTGCGCGGAACCCCTATTTGTTTATTTTTCTAAATACATTCAAATATGTATCCGCTCATGAG
ACAATAACCCTGATAAATGCTTCAATAATATTGAAAAAGGAAGAGTATGAGTATTCAACATTTCCGTGTC
GCCCTTATTCCCTTTTTTGCGGCATTTTGCCTTCCTGTTTTTGCTCACCCAGAAACGCTGGTGAAAGTAA
AAGATGCTGAAGATCAGTTGGGTGCACGAGTGGGTTACATCGAACTGGATCTCAACAGCGGTAAGATCCT
TGAGAGTTTTCGCCCCGAAGAACGTTTTCCAATGATGAGCACTTTTAAAGTTCTGCTATGTGGCGCGGTA
TTATCCCGTATTGACGCCGGGCAAGAGCAACTCGGTCGCCGCATACACTATTCTCAGAATGACTTGGTTG
AGTACTCACCAGTCACAGAAAAGCATCTTACGGATGGCATGACAGTAAGAGAATTATGCAGTGCTGCCAT
AACCATGAGTGATAACACTGCGGCCAACTTACTTCTGACAACGATCGGAGGACCGAAGGAGCTAACCGCT
TTTTTGCACAACATGGGGGATCATGTAACTCGCCTTGATCGTTGGGAACCGGAGCTGAATGAAGCCATAC
CAAACGACGAGCGTGACACCACGATGCCTGTAGCAATGGCAACAACGTTGCGCAAACTATTAACTGGCGA
ACTACTTACTCTAGCTTCCCGGCAACAATTAATAGACTGGATGGAGGCGGATAAAGTTGCAGGACCACTT
CTGCGCTCGGCCCTTCCGGCTGGCTGGTTTATTGCTGATAAATCTGGAGCCGGTGAGCGTGGGTCTCGCG
GTATCATTGCAGCACTGGGGCCAGATGGTAAGCCCTCCCGTATCGTAGTTATCTACACGACGGGGAGTCA
GGCAACTATGGATGAACGAAATAGACAGATCGCTGAGATAGGTGCCTCACTGATTAAGCATTGGTAACTG
TCAGACCAAGTTTACTCATATATACTTTAGATTGATTTAAAACTTCATTTTTAATTTAAAAGGATCTAGG
TGAAGATCCTTTTTGATAATCTCATGACCAAAATCCCTTAACGTGAGTTTTCGTTCCACTGAGCGTCAGA
CCCCGTAGAAAAGATCAAAGGATCTTCTTGAGATCCTTTTTTTCTGCGCGTAATCTGCTGCTTGCAAACA
AAAAAACCACCGCTACCAGCGGTGGTTTGTTTGCCGGATCAAGAGCTACCAACTCTTTTTCCGAAGGTAA
CTGGCTTCAGCAGAGCGCAGATACCAAATACTGTTCTTCTAGTGTAGCCGTAGTTAGGCCACCACTTCAA
GAACTCTGTAGCACCGCCTACATACCTCGCTCTGCTAATCCTGTTACCAGTGGCTGCTGCCAGTGGCGAT
AAGTCGTGTCTTACCGGGTTGGACTCAAGACGATAGTTACCGGATAAGGCGCAGCGGTCGGGCTGAACGG
GGGGTTCGTGCACACAGCCCAGCTTGGAGCGAACGACCTACACCGAACTGAGATACCTACAGCGTGAGCT
ATGAGAAAGCGCCACGCTTCCCGAAGGGAGAAAGGCGGACAGGTATCCGGTAAGCGGCAGGGTCGGAACA
GGAGAGCGCACGAGGGAGCTTCCAGGGGGAAACGCCTGGTATCTTTATAGTCCTGTCGGGTTTCGCCACC
TCTGACTTGAGCGTCGATTTTTGTGATGCTCGTCAGGGGGGCGGAGCCTATGGAAAAACGCCAGCAACGC
GGCCTTTTTACGGTTCCTGGCCTTTTGCTGGCCTTTTGCTCACATGTTCTTTCCTGCGTTATCCCCTGAT
TCTGTGGATAACCGTATTACCGCCTTTGAGTGAGCTGATACCGCTCGCCGCAGCCGAACGACCGAGCGCA
GCGAGTCAGTGAGCGAGGAAGCGGAAGAGCGCCCAATACGCAAACCGCCTCTCCCCGCGCGTTGGCCGAT
TCATTAATGCAGCTGGCACGACAGGTTTCCCGACTGGAAAGCGGGCAGTGAGCGCAACGCAATTAATGTG
AGTTAGCTCACTCATTAGGCACCCCAGGCTTTACACTTTATGCTTCCGGCTCGTATGTTGTGTGGAATTG
TGAGCGGATAACAATTTCACACAGGAAACAGCTATGACCATGATTACGCCAAGCGCGCAATTAACCCTCA
CTAAAGGGAACAAAAGCTGGAGCTGCAAGCTTAATGTAGTCTTATGCAATACTCTTGTAGTCTTGCAACA
TGGTAACGATGAGTTAGCAACATGCCTTACAAGGAGAGAAAAAGCACCGTGCATGCCGATTGGTGGAAGT
AAGGTGGTACGATCGTGCCTTATTAGGAAGGCAACAGACGGGTCTGACATGGATTGGACGAACCACTGAA
TTGCCGCATTGCAGAGATATTGTATTTAAGTGCCTAGCTCGATACATAAACGGGTCTCTCTGGTTAGACC
AGATCTGAGCCTGGGAGCTCTCTGGCTAACTAGGGAACCCACTGCTTAAGCCTCAATAAAGCTTGCCTTG
AGTGCTTCAAGTAGTGTGTGCCCGTCTGTTGTGTGACTCTGGTAACTAGAGATCCCTCAGACCCTTTTAG
TCAGTGTGGAAAATCTCTAGCAGTGGCGCCCGAACAGGGACTTGAAAGCGAAAGGGAAACCAGAGGAGCT
CTCTCGACGCAGGACTCGGCTTGCTGAAGCGCGCACGGCAAGAGGCGAGGGGCGGCGACTGGTGAGTACG
CCAAAAATTTTGACTAGCGGAGGCTAGAAGGAGAGAGATGGGTGCGAGAGCGTCAGTATTAAGCGGGGGA
GAATTAGATCGCGATGGGAAAAAATTCGGTTAAGGCCAGGGGGAAAGAAAAAATATAAATTAAAACATAT
AGTATGGGCAAGCAGGGAGCTAGAACGATTCGCAGTTAATCCTGGCCTGTTAGAAACATCAGAAGGCTGT
AGACAAATACTGGGACAGCTACAACCATCCCTTCAGACAGGATCAGAAGAACTTAGATCATTATATAATA
CAGTAGCAACCCTCTATTGTGTGCATCAAAGGATAGAGATAAAAGACACCAAGGAAGCTTTAGACAAGAT
AGAGGAAGAGCAAAACAAAAGTAAGACCACCGCACAGCAAGCGGCCGCTGATCTTCAGACCTGGAGGAGG
AGATATGAGGGACAATTGGAGAAGTGAATTATATAAATATAAAGTAGTAAAAATTGAACCATTAGGAGTA
GCACCCACCAAGGCAAAGAGAAGAGTGGTGCAGAGAGAAAAAAGAGCAGTGGGAATAGGAGCTTTGTTCC
TTGGGTTCTTGGGAGCAGCAGGAAGCACTATGGGCGCAGCGTCAATGACGCTGACGGTACAGGCCAGACA
ATTATTGTCTGGTATAGTGCAGCAGCAGAACAATTTGCTGAGGGCTATTGAGGCGCAACAGCATCTGTTG
CAACTCACAGTCTGGGGCATCAAGCAGCTCCAGGCAAGAATCCTGGCTGTGGAAAGATACCTAAAGGATC
AACAGCTCCTGGGGATTTGGGGTTGCTCTGGAAAACTCATTTGCACCACTGCTGTGCCTTGGAATGCTAG
TTGGAGTAATAAATCTCTGGAACAGATTTGGAATCACACGACCTGGATGGAGTGGGACAGAGAAATTAAC
AATTACACAAGCTTAATACACTCCTTAATTGAAGAATCGCAAAACCAGCAAGAAAAGAATGAACAAGAAT
TATTGGAATTAGATAAATGGGCAAGTTTGTGGAATTGGTTTAACATAACAAATTGGCTGTGGTATATAAA
ATTATTCATAATGATAGTAGGAGGCTTGGTAGGTTTAAGAATAGTTTTTGCTGTACTTTCTATAGTGAAT
AGAGTTAGGCAGGGATATTCACCATTATCGTTTCAGACCCACCTCCCAACCCCGAGGGGACCCATGCATT
GCATCTCAATTAGTCAGCAACCAGGTGTGGAAAGTCCCCAGGCTCCCCAGCAGGCAGAAGTATGCAAAGC
ATGCGTCTCAATTAGTCAGCAACCATAGTCCCGCCCCTAACTCCGCCCATCCCGCCCCTAACTCCGCCCA
GTTCCGCCCATTCTCCGCCCCATGGCTGACTAATTTTTTTTATTTATGCAGAGGCCGAGGCCGCCTCGGC
CTCTGAGCTATTCCAGAAGTAGTGAGGAGGCTTTTTTGGAGGCCTAGGCTTTTGCAAAAAGCTTTCTAGA
GGTACCACCGGAGCTTACCATGACCGAGTACAAGCCCACGGTGCGCCTCGCCACCCGCGACGACGTCCCC
AGGGCCGTACGCACCCTCGCCGCCGCGTTCGCCGACTACCCCGCCACGCGCCACACCGTCGATCCGGACC
GCCACATCGAGCGGGTCACCGAGCTGCAAGAACTCTTCCTCACGCGCGTCGGGCTCGACATCGGCAAGGT
GTGGGTCGCGGACGACGGCGCCGCCGTGGCGGTCTGGACCACGCCGGAGAGCGTCGAAGCGGGGGCGGTG
TTCGCCGAGATCGGCCCGCGCATGGCCGAGTTGAGCGGTTCCCGGCTGGCCGCGCAGCAACAGATGGAAG
GCCTCCTGGCGCCGCACCGGCCCAAGGAGCCCGCGTGGTTCCTGGCCACCGTCGGCGTCTCGCCCGACCA
CCAGGGCAAGGGTCTGGGCAGCGCCGTCGTGCTCCCCGGAGTGGAGGCGGCCGAGCGCGCCGGGGTGCCC
GCCTTCCTGGAGACCTCCGCGCCCCGCAACCTCCCCTTCTACGAGCGGCTCGGCTTCACCGTCACCGCCG
ACGTCGAGGTGCCCGAAGGACCGCGCACCTGGTGCATGACCCGCAAGCCCGGTGCCAGTTAACGAATTCT
AGATCTTGAGACAAATGGCAGTATTCATCCACAATTTTAAAAGAAAAGGGGGGATTGGGGGGTACAGTGC
AGGGGAAAGAATAGTAGACATAATAGCAACAGACATACAAACTAAAGAATTACAAAAACAAATTACAAAA
ATTCAAAATTTTCGGGTTTATTACAGGGACAGCAGAGATCCACTTTGGCGCCGGCTCGAGGCCTGCAGGT
GCAAAGATGGATAAAGTTTTAAACAGAGAGGAATCTTTGCAGCTAATGGACCTTCTAGGTCTTGAAAGGA
GTGGGAATT
Features (pLannotate 1.2.2; 34 found; start..end, strand, type, name):
      1..1179    +  promoter       EF-1α promoter: strong constitutive promoter for human elongation factor EF-1α
   1200..1217    +  protein_bind   attB1 (fragment): mutant version of attB; core recombination site for the Gateway® BP reaction BP Clonase™
   1223..2653    +  CDS            PPARG (fragment) (sequence partly withheld): PPARG_HUMAN - Also known as NR1C3. Experimental evidence at protein level: Swiss-Prot protein existence level 1. (Microbial infection) Upon treatment with M.tuberculosis or its lipoprotein LpqH, phosphorylation of MAPK p38 and IL-6 production are modulated, probably via this protein. From Homo sapiens (Human).
   2655..2679    -  protein_bind   attB2: mutant version of attB; recombination site for the Gateway® BP reaction BP Clonase™
   2687..2728    +  CDS            V5 tag: epitope tag from simian virus 5
   2744..2797    +  promoter       U6 promoter (fragment): RNA polymerase III promoter for human U6 snRNA
   2839..3427    +  misc_feature   WPRE: woodchuck hepatitis virus posttranscriptional regulatory element
   3478..3497    +  misc_feature   cPPT/CTS (fragment): central polypurine tract and central termination sequence of HIV-1
   3499..3732    +  LTR            3' LTR (ΔU3): self-inactivating 3' long terminal repeat (LTR) from HIV-1
   3810..3931    +  polyA_signal   SV40 poly(A) signal: SV40 polyadenylation signal
   3971..4106    +  rep_origin     SV40 ori: SV40 origin of replication
   4127..4145    -  promoter       T7 promoter: promoter for bacteriophage T7 RNA polymerase
   4153..4308    +  CDS            lacZα (fragment): LacZα fragment of β-galactosidase; lacZ fragment
   4313..4741    +  rep_origin     f1 ori (sequence partly withheld): f1 bacteriophage origin of replication; arrow indicates direction of (+) strand synthesis
   4794..4898    +  promoter       AmpR promoter: bla
   4899..5759    +  CDS            AmpR: β-lactamase; bla; confers resistance to ampicillin, carbenicillin, and related antibiotics
   5930..6518    +  rep_origin     ori: high-copy-number ColE1/pMB1/pBR322/pUC origin of replication
   6701..6793    +  CDS            lacI (fragment): lac repressor; lacI; The lac repressor binds to the lac operator to inhibit transcription in E. coli. This inhibition can be relieved by adding lactose or isopropyl-β-D-thiogalactopyranoside (IPTG).
   6806..6827    +  protein_bind   CAP binding site: CAP binding activates transcription in the presence of cAMP. E. coli catabolite activator protein
   6842..6872    +  promoter       lac promoter: promoter for the E. coli lac operon
   6880..6896    +  protein_bind   lac operator: The lac repressor binds to the lac operator to inhibit transcription in E. coli. This inhibition can be relieved by adding lactose or isopropyl-β-D-thiogalactopyranoside (IPTG). lac repressor encoded by lacI
   6941..6959    +  promoter       T3 promoter: promoter for bacteriophage T3 RNA polymerase
   6987..7213    +  promoter       RSV promoter: Rous sarcoma virus enhancer/promoter
   7214..7394    +  LTR            5' LTR (truncated): truncated 5' long terminal repeat (LTR) from HIV-1
   7441..7566    +  misc_feature   HIV-1 Ψ: packaging signal of human immunodeficiency virus type 1
   7550..7913    +  CDS            HIV-1 gag (fragment): gag protein from human immunodeficiency virus 1; gag
   8059..8292    +  misc_feature   RRE: The Rev response element (RRE) of HIV-1 allows for Rev-dependent mRNA export from the nucleus to the cytoplasm.
   8669..8695    +  CDS            Rev (fragment): human immunodeficiency virus 1 (HIV-1) Rev protein; rev; enhances nuclear export of unspliced and incompletely spliced viral mRNAs
   8702..8725    +  promoter       SV40 promoter (fragment): SV40 early promoter
   8726..8797    +  promoter       SV40 promoter (fragment): SV40 enhancer and early promoter
   8821..8956    +  rep_origin     SV40 ori: SV40 origin of replication
   9002..9598    +  CDS            PuroR (fragment): puromycin N-acetyltransferase; pac from Streptomyces; confers resistance to puromycin
   9647..9764    +  misc_feature   cPPT/CTS: central polypurine tract and central termination sequence of HIV-1
   9829..9895    +  CDS            small t antigen (fragment): SV40 (simian virus 40) small t antigen
