[The description below was written by a language model from this plasmid's Addgene catalogue record and pLannotate feature annotations shown in this document.]
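Description:
TFORF3138 is a third-generation-style, self-inactivating lentiviral expression plasmid built on the pLX_TRC317 backbone and carrying the human transcription factor PPARG (a nuclear receptor, also known as NR1C3), with the depositor citing transcript NM_138712.3. It belongs to a barcoded transcription factor ORF collection in which each construct carries a unique 24-bp barcode, so that the overexpressed factor can be identified by sequencing in pooled screens. The feature table does not annotate the barcode itself. In bacteria the plasmid is maintained through a high-copy ColE1/pUC-type origin and ampicillin resistance (AmpR). An f1 origin and remnants of lac and T7/T3 cloning-vector elements are also present. The depositor notes that the plasmid can recombine, which is a common issue for LTR-containing vectors.

The 9.9 kb sequenced record shows an RSV promoter driving a truncated HIV-1 5' LTR, followed by the Ψ packaging signal, a partial gag, the RRE and a cPPT/CTS, with a ΔU3 3' LTR closing the viral genome. This arrangement allows packaging when helper functions are supplied in trans and leaves the integrated provirus without LTR promoter activity. Within the transfer region, an SV40 early promoter drives the puromycin resistance gene for selecting transduced mammalian cells. The EF-1α promoter drives the PPARG ORF. The ORF is flanked by attB1 and attB2 sites left by Gateway cloning and is fused at its C terminus to a V5 epitope tag for detection. A WPRE downstream enhances transcript expression, and a short fragment annotated as U6 promoter lies between the tag and the WPRE. The construct is intended for stable PPARG overexpression, individually or in pooled directed-differentiation screens.
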