Addgene plasmid #144614: TFORF3138
Purpose: Lentiviral vector for overexpressing transcription factor ORFs with unique 24-bp barcodes. Barcodes facilitate identification of transcription factors in pooled screens.
Depositing lab: Feng Zhang. Depositing organization: Broad Institute. Publication: A transcription factor atlas of directed differentiation. Joung J, Ma S, Tay T, Geiger-Schuller KR, Kirchgatterer PC, Verdine VK, Guo B, Arias-Garcia MA, Allen WE, Singh A, Kuksenko O, Abudayyeh OO, Gootenberg JS, Fu Z, Macrae RK, Buenrostro JD, Regev A, Zhang F. Cell. 2023 Jan 5;186(1):209-229.e26. doi: 10.1016/j.cell.2022.11.026. PubMed 36608654.
Backbone
  Vector backbone: pLX_TRC317
  Backbone manufacturer: Broad Institute Genetic Perturbation Platform
  Backbone size w/o insert (bp): 8264
  Vector type: Mammalian Expression, Lentiviral
  Selectable markers: Puromycin
Growth in bacteria
  Bacterial resistance: Ampicillin, 100 μg/mL
  Growth temperature: 37°C
  Growth strain: NEB Stable
  Copy number: High Copy
Gene/Insert
  Gene/Insert name: PPARG
  Species: H. sapiens (human)
  Insert size (bp): 1637
  Entrez Gene: PPARG (a.k.a. CIMT1, GLM1, NR1C3, PPARG1, PPARG2, PPARG5, PPARgamma)
  Promoter: EF1a
  Tag / fusion protein: V5 (C terminal on insert)
  Cloning method: Gateway Cloning
  Sequencing primers: 5′ GGGTGGAGACTGAAGTTAGGCCAG; 3′ CACATAGCGTAAAAGGAGCAACATAG
Resource information
  A portion of this plasmid was derived from a plasmid made by: Broad Institute Genetic Perturbation Platform
Terms and licenses: Academic/Nonprofit Terms; Industry Terms: Not Available to Industry
Depositor comments: NM_138712.3 Please test multiple small colonies in case of plasmid recombination. To make this collection available in a timely manner, a portion of this collection was not fully sequenced by Addgene. If an Addgene verified full plasmid sequence is not available, please contact us prior to placing an order to request the full sequence.
How to cite: TFORF3138 was a gift from Feng Zhang (Addgene plasmid # 144614 ; http://n2t.net/addgene:144614 ; RRID:Addgene_144614)
