>Addgene plasmid #144614 | TFORF3138 | depositor partial sequence | sequence record 285957 | Insert
ATCGATTGATCAACAAGTTTGTACAAAAAAGTTGGCATGACCATGGTTGACACAGAGATGCCATTCTGGC
CCACCAACTTTGGGATCAGCTCCGTGGATCTCTCCGTAATGGAAGACCACTCCCACTCCTTTGATATCAA
GCCCTTCACTACTGTTGACTTCTCCAGCATTTCTACTCCACATTACGAAGACATTCCATTCACAAGAACA
GATCCAGTGGTTGCAGATTACAAGTATGACCTGAAACTTCAAGAGTACCAAAGTGCAATCAAAGTGGAGC
CTGCATCTCCACCTTATTATTCTGAGAAGACTCAGCTCTACAATAAGCCTCATGAAGAGCCTTCCAACTC
CCTCATGGCAATTGAATGTCGTGTCTGTGGAGATAAAGCTTCTGGATTTCACTATGGAGTTCATGCTTGT
GAAGGATGCAAGGGTTTCTTCCGGAGAACAATCAGATTGAAGCTTATCTATGACAGATGTGATCTTAACT
GTCGGATCCACAAAAAAAGTAGAAATAAATGTCAGTACTGTCGGTTTCAGAAATGCCTTGCAGTGGGGAT
GTCTCATAATGCCATCAGGTTTGGGCGGATGCCACAGGCCGAGAAGGAGAAGCTGTTGGCGGAGATCTCC
AGTGATATCGAC
[822 nt withheld, positions 643-1464]
TACTACCCAACTTTCTTGTACAAAGTGGTTGATATCGGTAAGCCTATCCCTAACCCTCTCCTCGGTCTCG
ATTCTACGTAGTAATGAACTAGTCCGTAACTTGAAAGTATTTCGATTTCTTGGCTTTATATATCTTGTGG
AAAGGACGAGTATAACGCCGGAGATCCACGACA
