>Addgene plasmid #144614 | TFORF3138 | depositor partial sequence | sequence record 285958 | Barcode
GTATAACGCCGGAGATCCACGACA
